>Addgene plasmid #157486 | pD649-HAsp-SEMA7A-COMP5AP-AviTag-9xHis | addgene full sequence | sequence record 478444 | Addgene NGS Result
TTTCAATATTATTGAAGCATTTATCAGGGTTATTGTCTCATGAGCGGATACATATTTGAATGTATTTAGA
AAAATAAACAAATAGGGGTCAGTGTTACAACCAATTAACCAATTCTGAACATTATCGCGAGCCCATTTAT
ACCTGAATATGGCTCATAACACCCCTTGCTCATGACCAAAATCCCTTAACGTGAGTTACGCGCGCGTCGT
TCCACTGAGCGTCAGACCCCGTAGAAAAGATCAAAGGATCTTCTTGAGATCCTTTTTTTCTGCGCGTAAT
CTGCTGCTTGCAAACAAAAAAACCACCGCTACCAGCGGTGGTTTGTTTGCCGGATCAAGAGCTACCAACT
CTTTTTCCGAAGGTAACTGGCTTCAGCAGAGCGCAGATACCAAATACTGTTCTTCTAGTGTAGCCGTAGT
TAGCCCACCACTTCAAGAACTCTGTAGCACCGCCTACATACCTCGCTCTGCTAATCCTGTTACCAGTGGC
TGCTGCCAGTGGCGATAAGTCGTGTCTTACCGGGTTGGACTCAAGACGATAGTTACCGGATAAGGCGCAG
CGGTCGGGCTGAACGGGGGGTTCGTGCACACAGCCCAGCTTGGAGCGAACGACCTACACCGAACTGAGAT
ACCTACAGCGTGAGCTATGAGAAAGCGCCACGCTTCCCGAAGGGAGAAAGGCGGACAGGTATCCGGTAAG
CGGCAGGGTCGGAACAGGAGAGCGCACGAGGGAGCTTCCAGGGGGAAACGCCTGGTATCTTTATAGTCCT
GTCGGGTTTCGCCACCTCTGACTTGAGCGTCGATTTTTGTGATGCTCGTCAGGGGGGCGGAGCCTATGGA
AAAACGCCAGCAACGCGGCCTTTTTACGGTTCCTGGCCTTTTGCTGGCCTTTTGCTCACATGTTCTTTCC
TGCGTTATCCCCTGATTCTGTGGATAACCGTATTACCGCCTTTGAGTGAGCTGATACCGCTCGCCGCAGC
CGAACGACCGAGCGCAGCGAGTCAGTGAGCGAGGAAGCGGAAGGCGAGAGTAGGGAACTGCCAGGCATCA
AACTAAGCAGAAGGCCCCTGACGGATGGCCTTTTTGCGTTTCTACAAACTCTTTCTGTGTTGTAAAACGA
CGGCCAGTCTTAAGCTCGGGCCCCCTGGGCGGTTCTGATAACGAGTAATCGTTAATCCGCAAATAACGTA
AAAACCCGCTTCGGCGGGTTTTTTTATGGGGGGAGTTTAGGGAAAGAGCATTTGTCAGAATATTTAAGGG
CGCCTGTCACTTTGCTTGATATATGAGAATTATTTAACCTTATAAATGAGAAAAAAGCAACGCACTTTAA
ATAAGATACGTTGCTTTTTCGATTGATGAACACCTATAATTAAACTATTCATCTATTATTTATGATTTTT
TGTATATACAATATTTCTAGTTTGTTAAAGAGAATTAAGAAAATAAATCTCGAAAATAATAAAGGGAAAA
TCAGTTTTTGATATCAAAATTATACATGTCAACGATAATACAAAATATAATACAAACTATAAGATGTTAT
CAGTATTTATTATCATTTAGAATAAATTTTGTGTCGCCCTTAATTGTGAGCGGATAACAATTACGAGCTT
CATGCACAGTGGCGTTGACTCAATATTGGCCATTAGCCATATTATTCATTGGTTATATAGCATAAATCAA
TATTGGCTATTGGCCATTGCATACGTTGTATCTATATCATAATATGTACATTTATATTGGCTCATGTCCA
ATATGACCGCCATGTTGGCATTGATTATTGACTAGTTATTAATAGTAATCAATTACGGGGTCATTAGTTC
ATAGCCCATATATGGAGTTCCGCGTTACATAACTTACGGTAAATGGCCCGCCTGGCTGACCGCCCAACGA
CCCCCGCCCATTGACGTCAATAATGACGTATGTTCCCATAGTAACGCCAATAGGGACTTTCCATTGACGT
CAATGGGTGGAGTATTTACGGTAAACTGCCCACTTGGCAGTACATCAAGTGTATCATATGCCAAGTACGC
CCCCTATTGACGTCAATGACGGTAAATGGCCCGCCTGGCATTATGCCCAGTACATGACCTTATGGGACTT
TCCTACTTGGCAGTACATCTACGTATTAGTCATCGCTATTACCATGGTGATGCGGTTTTGGCAGTACATC
AATGGGCGTGGATAGCGGTTTGACTCACGGGGATTTCCAAGTCTCCACCCCATTGACGTCAATGGGAGTT
TGTTTTGGCACCAAAATCAACGGGACTTTCCAAAATGTCGTAACAACTCCGCCCCATTGACGCAAATGGG
CGGTAGGCGTGTACGGTGGGAGGTCTATATAAGCAGAGCTCGTTTAGTGAACCGTCAGATCGCCTGGAGA
CGCCATCCACGCTGTTTTGACCTCCATAGAAGACACCGGGACCGATCCAGCCTCCGCGGCCGGGAACGGT
GCATTGGAACGCGGATTCCCCGTGCCAAGAGTGACGTAAGTACCGCCTATAGAGTCTATAGGCCCACCCC
CTTGGCTTCGTTAGAACGCGGCTACAATTAATACATAACCTTATGTATCATACACATACGATTTAGGTGA
CACTATAGAATAACATCCACTTTGCCTTTCTCTCCACAGGTGTCCACTCCCAGGTCCAACTGCACCTCGG
TTCTATCGAAAACGCGCCTGCTAGCGCCACCATGAAGACCATCATTGCCCTGAGCTACATCTTCTGCCTG
GTGTTCGCTGCGGCCGCCGCTCAAGGACATCTTAGAAGCGGCCCTAGAATCTTCGCCGTGTGGAAGGGAC
ACGTCGGCCAGGACAGAGTGGATTTCGGACAGACCGAGCCTCACACCGTGCTGTTTCACGAGCCTGGCTC
TAGCTCTGTGTGGGTTGGAGGCAGAGGCAAGGTGTACCTGTTCGACTTCCCCGAGGGCAAGAATGCCTCT
GTGCGGACCGTGAATATCGGCAGCACAAAGGGCAGCTGTCTGGACAAGAGAGACTGCGAGAACTACATCA
CCCTGCTGGAAAGAAGAAGCGAGGGCCTGCTGGCCTGTGGCACCAATGCTAGACACCCCAGCTGCTGGAA
CCTGGTCAATGGCACAGTGGTGCCTCTGGGCGAGATGAGAGGCTACGCCCCTTTTAGCCCCGACGAGAAT
AGCCTGGTGCTGTTCGAAGGCGACGAGGTGTACAGCACCATCCGGAAGCAAGAGTACAACGGCAAGATCC
CCAGATTCCGGCGGATCAGAGGCGAGAGCGAGCTGTACACAAGCGACACCGTGATGCAGAACCCTCAGTT
CATCAAGGCCACCATCGTGCACCAGGACCAGGCCTACGACGACAAGATCTACTACTTCTTCAGAGAGGAC
AACCCCGACAAGAACCCCGAGGCTCCTCTGAACGTGTCAAGAGTGGCCCAGCTGTGCAGAGGCGATCAAG
GCGGAGAAAGCAGCCTGAGCGTGTCCAAGTGGAACACCTTCCTGAAGGCCATGCTCGTGTGTTCCGATGC
CGCCACCAACAAGAACTTCAACCGGCTGCAGGATGTGTTCCTGCTGCCTGATCCTTCTGGCCAGTGGCGG
GATACAAGAGTGTACGGCGTGTTCAGCAACCCCTGGAACTACAGCGCCGTGTGCGTGTACAGCCTGGGCG
ACATCGACAAGGTGTTCAGAACCTCCAGCCTGAAGGGCTACCACAGCAGCCTGCCTAATCCTCGGCCTGG
CAAGTGTCTGCCAGACCAGCAGCCTATTCCTACCGAGACATTCCAGGTGGCCGACAGACATCCTGAGGTG
GCCCAACGAGTGGAACCTATGGGCCCTCTGAAAACCCCTCTGTTCCACAGCAAGTACCACTACCAGAAAG
TGGCCGTGCACAGAATGCAGGCCTCTCACGGCGAGACTTTCCACGTGCTGTACCTGACCACCGACAGGGG
CACAATCCACAAGGTTGTGGAACCCGGCGAGCAAGAGCACAGCTTCGCCTTCAACATCATGGAAATCCAG
CCTTTCAGACGGGCCGCTGCCATCCAGACAATGTCTCTGGATGCCGAGCGGCGGAAGCTGTACGTTAGCT
CTCAGTGGGAAGTGTCCCAGGTGCCACTGGATCTGTGCGAAGTGTATGGCGGCGGATGTCACGGCTGTCT
GATGAGCAGAGATCCCTACTGCGGCTGGGATCAGGGCAGATGCATCAGCATCTACAGCAGCGAGAGAAGC
GTGCTGCAGAGCATCAATCCTGCCGAGCCACACAAAGAGTGCCCCAATCCTAAGCCTGACAAGGCCCCTC
TGCAGAAAGTGTCTCTGGCCCCTAACAGCCGGTACTACCTGAGCTGCCCCATGGAAAGCAGACACGCCAC
CTACAGCTGGCGGCACAAAGAAAACGTGGAACAGTCCTGCGAGCCCGGCCACCAGTCTCCAAATTGCATC
CTGTTCATCGAGAACCTGACAGCCCAGCAGTACGGCCACTACTTCTGCGAAGCCCAAGAGGGCAGCTACT
TTAGAGAGGCCCAGCACTGGCAGCTGCTGCCCGAGGATGGAATTATGGCCGAGCATCTGCTGGGACACGC
CTGTGGCGCGCCGGAAGATCAAGTTGATCCAAGATTGATTGATGGCAAGGGCGGATCTCTGGAGGTGCTG
TTCCAGGGACCAGGCGGAAGCGGCAATCCCGGCGGCGATCTGGCCCCCCAGATGCTGCGCGAGCTGCAGG
AGACCAATGCCGCCCTGCAGGACGTGCGCGAGCTGCTGCGCCACCGCGTGAAGGAGATCACCTTCCTGAA
GAACACCGTGATGGAGTGCGACGCCTGCGGTATGCAGCCCTCTAGAGGCTCCGGCTCCATCATCCCAGTT
GAGGAGGAGAACCCGGACTTCTGGAACCGCGAGGCAGCCGAGGCCCTGGGTGCCGCCAAGAAGCTGCAGC
CTGCACAGACAGCCGCCAAGAACCTCATCATCTTCCTGGGCGATGGGATGGGGGTGTCTACGGTGACAGC
TGCCAGGATCCTAAAAGGGCAGAAGAAGGACAAACTGGGGCCTGAGATACCCCTGGCCATGGACCGCTTC
CCATATGTGGCTCTGTCCAAGACATACAATGTAGACAAACATGTGCCAGACAGTGGAGCCACAGCCACGG
CCTACCTGTGCGGGGTCAAGGGCAACTTCCAGACCATTGGCTTGAGTGCAGCCGCCCGCTTTAACCAGTG
CAACACGACACGCGGCAACGAGGTCATCTCCGTGATGAATCGGGCCAAGAAAGCAGGGAAGTCAGTGGGA
GTGGTAACCACCACACGAGTGCAGCACGCCTCGCCAGCCGGCACCTACGCCCACACGGTGAACCGCAACT
GGTACTCGGACGCCGACGTGCCTGCCTCGGCCCGCCAGGAGGGGTGCCAGGACATCGCTACGCAGCTCAT
CTCCAACATGGACATTGACGTGATCCTAGGTGGAGGCCGAAAGTACATGTTTCGCATGGGAACCCCAGAC
CCTGAGTACCCAGATGACTACAGCCAAGGTGGGACCAGGCTGGACGGGAAGAATCTGGTGCAGGAATGGC
TGGCGAAGCGCCAGGGTGCCCGGTATGTGTGGAACCGCACTGAGCTCATGCAGGCTTCCCTGGACCCGTC
TGTGACCCATCTCATGGGTCTCTTTGAGCCTGGAGACATGAAATACGAGATCCACCGAGACTCCACACTG
GACCCCTCCCTGATGGAGATGACAGAGGCTGCCCTGCGCCTGCTGAGCAGGAACCCCCGCGGCTTCTTCC
TCTTCGTGGAGGGTGGTCGCATCGACCATGGTCATCATGAAAGCAGGGCTTACCGGGCACTGACTGAGAC
GATCATGTTCGACGACGCCATTGAGAGGGCGGGCCAGCTCACCAGCGAGGAGGACACGCTGAGCCTCGTC
ACTGCCGACCACTCCCACGTCTTCTCCTTCGGAGGCTACCCCCTGCGAGGGAGCTCCATCTTCGGGCTGG
CCCCTGGCAAGGCCCGGGACAGGAAGGCCTACACGGTCCTCCTATACGGAAACGGTCCAGGCTATGTGCT
CAAGGACGGCGCCCGGCCGGATGTTACCGAGAGCGAGAGCGGGAGCCCCGAGTATCGGCAGCAGTCAGCA
GTGCCCCTGGACGAAGAGACCCACGCAGGCGAGGACGTGGCGGTGTTCGCGCGCGGCCCGCAGGCGCACC
TGGTTCACGGCGTGCAGGAGCAGACCTTCATAGCGCACGTCATGGCCTTCGCCGCCTGCCTGGAGCCCTA
CACCGCCTGCGACCTGGCGCCCCCCGCCGGCACCACCGACGCCGCGCACCCGGGTGGCGGAGGACTGAAC
GACATCTTCGAGGCTCAGAAAATCGAATGGCACGAACATCACCATCACCATCACCATCACCATTAAGGCC
GGCCTGTAGTCACTGGCACAACGCGTTACCCGGTAAGCCAATCGGGTATACACGGTCGTCATACTGCAGA
CAGGGTTCTTCTACTTTGCAAGATAGTCTTGAGTAGTAAAATAAATAGATAGAGAAAATCAGCCTCGACT
GTGCCTTCTAGTTGCCAGCCATCTGTTGTTTGCCCCTCCCCCGTGCCTTCCTTGACCCTGGAAGGTGCCA
CTCCCACTGTCCTTTCCTAATAAAATGAGGAAATTGCATCACAACACTCAACCCTATCTCGGTCTATTCT
TTTGATTTATAAGGGATTTTGCCGATTTCGGCCTATTGGTTAAAAAATGAGCTGATTTAACAAAAATTTA
ACGCGAATTAATTCTGTGGAATGTGTGTCAGTTAGGGTGTGGAAAGTCCCCAGGCTCCCCAGCAGGCAGA
AGTATGCAAAGCATGCATCTCAATTAGTCAGCAACCAGGTGTGGAAAGTCCCCAGGCTCCCCAGCAGGCA
GAAGTATGCAAAGCATGCATCTCAATTAGTCAGCAACCATAGTCCCGCCCCTAACTCCGCCCATCCCGCC
CCTAACTCCGCCCAGTTCCGCCCATTCTCCGCCCCATGGCTGACTAATTTTTTTTATTTATGCAGAGGCC
GAGGCCGCCTCTGCCTCTGAGCTATTCCAGAAGTAGTGAGGAGGCTTTTTTGGAGGCCTAGGCTTTTGCA
AAAAGCTCCCGGGAGCTTGTATATCCATTTTCGGATCTGATCAGCACGTGTTGACAATTAATCATCGGCA
TAGTATATCGGCATAGTATAATACGACAAGGTGAGGAACTAAACCATGACCGAGTACAAGCCCACGGTGC
GCCTCGCCACCCGCGACGACGTCCCCAGGGCCGTACGCACCCTCGCCGCCGCGTTCGCCGACTACCCCGC
CACGCGCCACACCGTCGATCCGGACCGCCACATCGAGCGGGTCACCGAGCTGCAAGAACTCTTCCTCACG
CGCGTCGGGCTCGACATCGGCAAGGTGTGGGTCGCGGACGACGGCGCCGCGGTGGCGGTCTGGACCACGC
CGGAGAGCGTCGAAGCGGGGGCGGTGTTCGCCGAGATCGGCCCGCGCATGGCCGAGTTGAGCGGTTCCCG
GCTGGCCGCGCAGCAACAGATGGAAGGCCTCCTGGCGCCGCACCGGCCCAAGGAGCCCGCGTGGTTCCTG
GCCACCGTCGGCGTCTCGCCCGACCACCAGGGCAAGGGTCTGGGCAGCGCCGTCGTGCTCCCCGGAGTGG
AGGCGGCCGAGCGCGCCGGGGTGCCCGCCTTCCTGGAGACATCCGCGCCCCGCAACCTCCCCTTCTACGA
GCGGCTCGGCTTCACCGTCACCGCCGACGTCGAGGTGCCCGAAGGACCGCGCACCTGGTGCATGACCCGC
AAGCCCGGTGCCTGACACGTGCTACGAGATTTCGATTCCACCGCCGCCTTCTATGAAAGGTTGGGCTTCG
GAATCGTTTTCCGGGACGCCGGCTGGATGATCCTCCAGCGCGGGGATCTCATGCTGGAGTTCTTCGCCCA
CCCCAACTTGTTTATTGCAGCTTATAATGGTTACAAATAAAGCAATAGCATCACAAATTTCACAAATAAA
GCATTTTTTTCACTGCATTCTAGTTGTGGTTTGTCCAAACTCATCAATGTATCTTATCATGTCTGTATAC
CGTCGACCTCTAGCTAGAGCTTGGCGTAATCATGGTCATTACCAATGCTTAATCAGTGAGGCACCTATCT
CAGCGATCTGTCTATTTCGTTCATCCATAGTTGCCTGACTCCCCGTCGTGTAGATAACTACGATACGGGA
GGGCTTACCATCTGGCCCCAGCGCTGCGATGATACCGCGAGAACCACGCTCACCGGCTCCGGATTTATCA
GCAATAAACCAGCCAGCCGGAAGGGCCGAGCGCAGAAGTGGTCCTGCAACTTTATCCGCCTCCATCCAGT
CTATTAATTGTTGCCGGGAAGCTAGAGTAAGTAGTTCGCCAGTTAATAGTTTGCGCAACGTTGTTGCCAT
CGCTACAGGCATCGTGGTGTCACGCTCGTCGTTTGGTATGGCTTCATTCAGCTCCGGTTCCCAACGATCA
AGGCGAGTTACATGATCCCCCATGTTGTGCAAAAAAGCGGTTAGCTCCTTCGGTCCTCCGATCGTTGTCA
GAAGTAAGTTGGCCGCAGTGTTATCACTCATGGTTATGGCAGCACTGCATAATTCTCTTACTGTCATGCC
ATCCGTAAGATGCTTTTCTGTGACTGGTGAGTACTCAACCAAGTCATTCTGAGAATAGTGTATGCGGCGA
CCGAGTTGCTCTTGCCCGGCGTCAATACGGGATAATACCGCGCCACATAGCAGAACTTTAAAAGTGCTCA
TCATTGGAAAACGTTCTTCGGGGCGAAAACTCTCAAGGATCTTACCGCTGTTGAGATCCAGTTCGATGTA
ACCCACTCGTGCACCCAACTGATCTTCAGCATCTTTTACTTTCACCAGCGTTTCTGGGTGAGCAAAAACA
GGAAGGCAAAATGCCGCAAAAAAGGGAATAAGGGCGACACGGAAATGTTGAATACTCATATTCTTCCTT
Features (pLannotate 1.2.2; 24 found; start..end, strand, type, name):
    119..143     -  CDS            KanR (fragment): aminoglycoside phosphotransferase; aph(3')-Ia; confers resistance to kanamycin
    254..842     +  rep_origin     ori: high-copy-number ColE1/pMB1/pBR322/pUC origin of replication
   1067..1084    +  terminator     rrnB T2 terminator (fragment): transcription terminator T2 from the E. coli rrnB gene
   1109..1128    -  CDS            lacZα (fragment): LacZα fragment of β-galactosidase; lacZ fragment
   1584..1600    +  protein_bind   lac operator: The lac repressor binds to the lac operator to inhibit transcription in E. coli. This inhibition can be relieved by adding lactose or isopropyl-β-D-thiogalactopyranoside (IPTG). lac repressor encoded by lacI
   1843..2146    +  enhancer       CMV enhancer: human cytomegalovirus immediate early enhancer
   2147..2350    +  promoter       CMV promoter: human cytomegalovirus (CMV) immediate early promoter
   2486..2529    +  intron         CMV intron (fragment): modified intron A from human cytomegalovirus
   2581..2599    +  promoter       SP6 promoter: promoter for bacteriophage SP6 RNA polymerase
   2603..2640    +  CDS            IgH signal sequence (fragment): signal sequence from the mouse immunoglobulin heavy chain variable region
   2746..4554    +  CDS            SEMA7A (fragment): SEM7A_HUMAN - Also known as CD108, SEMAL. Experimental evidence at protein level: Swiss-Prot protein existence level 1. Plays an important role in integrin-mediated signaling and functions both in regulating cell migration and immune responses. Promotes formation of focal adhesion complexes, activation of the protein kinase PTK2/FAK1 and subsequent phosphorylation of MAPK1 and MAPK3. Promotes production of proinflammatory cytokines by monocytes and macrophages. Plays an important role in modulating inflammation and T-cell-mediated immune responses. Promotes axon growth in the embryonic olfacto
   4651..4830    +  CDS            Comp (fragment): COMP_RAT - Experimental evidence at protein level: Swiss-Prot protein existence level 1. May play a role in the structural integrity of cartilage via its interaction with other extracellular matrix proteins such as the collagens and fibronectin. Can mediate the interaction of chondrocytes with the cartilage extracellular matrix through interaction with cell surface integrin receptors. Could play a role in the pathogenesis of osteoarthritis. Potent suppressor of apoptosis in both primary chondrocytes and transformed cells. Suppresses apoptosis by blocking the activation of caspase-3 and by indu
   4818..6270    +  CDS            SEAP (fragment): secreted alkaline phosphatase from human placenta The natural enzyme has a C-terminal transmembrane sequence that is replaced by a GPI anchor.
   6295..6336    +  CDS            AviTag™ (fragment): peptide tag that allows for enzymatic biotinylation
   6340..6363    +  CDS            8xHis: 8xHis affinity tag
   6509..6620    +  polyA_signal   bGH poly(A) signal: bovine growth hormone polyadenylation signal
   6621..6729    +  rep_origin     f1 ori (fragment): f1 bacteriophage origin of replication; arrow indicates direction of (+) strand synthesis
   6743..7072    +  promoter       SV40 promoter: SV40 enhancer and early promoter
   7120..7167    +  promoter       EM7 promoter: synthetic bacterial promoter&nbsp
   7186..7785    +  CDS            PuroR (fragment): puromycin N-acetyltransferase; pac from Streptomyces; confers resistance to puromycin
   7795..7920    +  CDS            ble (fragment): BLE_KLEPN - Experimental evidence at protein level: Swiss-Prot protein existence level 1. Binding protein with a strong affinity to the bleomycin family of antibiotics. Binds to CL990; an antimitotic-antibiotic compound. From Klebsiella pneumoniae.
   7915..8036    +  polyA_signal   SV40 poly(A) signal: SV40 polyadenylation signal
   8089..8949    -  CDS            AmpR: β-lactamase; bla; confers resistance to ampicillin, carbenicillin, and related antibiotics
   8952..89      -  promoter       AmpR promoter (fragment) (across the origin): bla
