[The description below was written by a language model from this plasmid's Addgene catalogue record and pLannotate feature annotations shown in this document.]
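Description:
pD649-HAsp-SEMA7A-COMP5AP-AviTag-9xHis is a mammalian expression plasmid built on the pD649 backbone for secreted production of the extracellular domain of human semaphorin 7A (SEMA7A, also known as CD108). It is propagated in E. coli as a high-copy plasmid through a ColE1/pUC-type origin and selected with ampicillin via a β-lactamase gene. The annotated sequence also contains an SV40 early promoter/EM7 promoter cassette driving a puromycin N-acetyltransferase coding sequence followed by an SV40 polyadenylation signal, which would allow puromycin selection of mammalian cells, although the catalogue entry does not mention this use. Short kanamycin-resistance, lacZα, ble and f1 ori matches are annotated only as fragments and appear to be backbone remnants. The depositor notes that some plasmids in this collection may carry an IS4-like transposase upstream of the CMV promoter; no such element is annotated here.

Expression is driven by the CMV immediate-early enhancer and promoter, followed by a partial CMV intron A match and an SP6 promoter. The open reading frame begins with a signal peptide ("HAsp" in the name; the annotation software matches part of this region to an immunoglobulin heavy chain signal sequence), followed by the roughly 1.8 kb SEMA7A ectodomain cloned between retained NotI and AscI sites. Downstream, the backbone supplies the coiled-coil segment of rat cartilage oligomeric matrix protein, which pentamerizes the fusion, then human placental alkaline phosphatase as an enzymatic reporter, an AviTag for site-specific biotinylation, and a polyhistidine tag for purification, ending in a bGH polyadenylation signal. The plasmid comes from a collection made to map the human IgSF cell-surface interactome. The multimeric, enzyme-tagged secreted protein is suited to detecting low-affinity extracellular protein-protein interactions in binding screens.
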