Addgene plasmid #157486: pD649-HAsp-SEMA7A-COMP5AP-AviTag-9xHis
Purpose: Mammalian expression of cell-surface protein extracellular domain fused to COMP5AP-AviTag-9xHis. Protein is secreted from cells.
Depositing lab: Chris Garcia. Depositing organization: Stanford University. Publication: A Human IgSF Cell-Surface Interactome Reveals a Complex Network of Protein-Protein Interactions. Wojtowicz WM, Vielmetter J, Fernandes RA, Siepe DH, Eastman CL, Chisholm GB, Cox S, Klock H, Anderson PW, Rue SM, Miller JJ, Glaser SM, Bragstad ML, Vance J, Lam AW, Lesley SA, Zinn K, Garcia KC. Cell. 2020 Aug 20;182(4):1027-1043.e17. doi: 10.1016/j.cell.2020.07.025. PubMed 32822567.
Backbone
  Vector backbone: pD649
  Backbone size w/o insert (bp): 7153
  Vector type: Mammalian Expression
Growth in bacteria
  Bacterial resistance: Ampicillin, 100 μg/mL
  Growth temperature: 37°C
  Growth strain: DH5alpha
  Copy number: High Copy
Gene/Insert
  Gene/Insert name: SEMA7A (alt name: SEM7A)
  Species: H. sapiens (human)
  Insert size (bp): 1806
  Entrez Gene: SEMA7A (a.k.a. CD108, CDw108, H-SEMA-K1, H-Sema-L, JMH, PFIC11, SEMAK1, SEMAL)
  Promoter: CMV/SP6
  Tag / fusion protein: COMP5AP-AviTag-9xHis (C terminal on backbone)
  Cloning method: Restriction Enzyme; 5′ cloning site GCGGCCGC (not destroyed); 3′ cloning site GGCGCGCC (not destroyed)
  Sequencing primers: 5′ ATTTAGGTGACACTATAG; 3′ CGTCGCACTCCATCACGGTG
Resource information
  A portion of this plasmid was derived from a plasmid made by: synthesis by ThermoFisher
Terms and licenses: Academic/Nonprofit Terms; Industry Terms: Not Available to Industry
Depositor comments: Some plasmids in this collection may have an IS4-like element ISVsa5 family transposase upstream of the CMV promoter.
How to cite: pD649-HAsp-SEMA7A-COMP5AP-AviTag-9xHis was a gift from Chris Garcia (Addgene plasmid # 157486 ; http://n2t.net/addgene:157486 ; RRID:Addgene_157486)
