>Addgene plasmid #157486 | pD649-HAsp-SEMA7A-COMP5AP-AviTag-9xHis | depositor partial sequence | sequence record 304082 | insert (extracellular domain)
GCTCAAGGACATCTTAGAAGCGGCCCTAGAATCTTCGCCGTGTGGAAGGGACACGTCGGCCAGGACAGAG
TGGATTTCGGACAGACCGAGCCTCACACCGTGCTGTTTCACGAGCCTGGCTCTAGCTCTGTGTGGGTTGG
AGGCAGAGGCAAGGTGTACCTGTTCGACTTCCCCGAGGGCAAGAATGCCTCTGTGCGGACCGTGAATATC
GGCAGCACAAAGGGCAGCTGTCTGGACAAGAGAGACTGCGAGAACTACATCACCCTGCTGGAAAGAAGAA
GCGAGGGCCTGCTGGCCTGTGGCACCAATGCTAGACACCCCAGCTGCTGGAACCTGGTCAATGGCACAGT
GGTGCCTCTGGGCGAGATGAGAGGCTACGCCCCTTTTAGCCCCGACGAGAATAGCCTGGTGCTGTTCGAA
GGCGACGAGGTGTACAGCACCATCCGGAAGCAAGAGTACAACGGCAAGATCCCCAGATTCCGGCGGATCA
GAGGCGAGAGCGAGCTGTACACAAGCGACACCGTGATGCAGAACCCTCAGTTCATCAAGGCCACCATCGT
GCACCAGGACCAGGCCTACGACGACAAGATCTACTACTTCTTCAGAGAGGACAACCCCGACAAGAACCCC
GAGGCTCCTCTGAACGTGTCAAGAGTGGCCCAGCTGTGCAGAGGCGATCAAGGCGGAGAAAGCAGCCTGA
GCGTGTCCAAGTGGAACACCTTCCTGAAGGCCATGCTCGTGTGTTCCGATGCCGCCACCAACAAGAACTT
CAACCGGCTGCAGGATGTGTTCCTGCTGCCTGATCCTTCTGGCCAGTGGCGGGATACAAGAGTGTACGGC
GTGTTCAGCAACCCCTGGAACTACAGCGCCGTGTGCGTGTACAGCCTGGGCGACATCGACAAGGTGTTCA
GAACCTCCAGCCTGAAGGGCTACCACAGCAGCCTGCCTAATCCTCGGCCTGGCAAGTGTCTGCCAGACCA
GCAGCCTATTCCTACCGAGACATTCCAGGTGGCCGACAGACATCCTGAGGTGGCCCAACGAGTGGAACCT
ATGGGCCCTCTGAAAACCCCTCTGTTCCACAGCAAGTACCACTACCAGAAAGTGGCCGTGCACAGAATGC
AGGCCTCTCACGGCGAGACTTTCCACGTGCTGTACCTGACCACCGACAGGGGCACAATCCACAAGGTTGT
GGAACCCGGCGAGCAAGAGCACAGCTTCGCCTTCAACATCATGGAAATCCAGCCTTTCAGACGGGCCGCT
GCCATCCAGACAATGTCTCTGGATGCCGAGCGGCGGAAGCTGTACGTTAGCTCTCAGTGGGAAGTGTCCC
AGGTGCCACTGGATCTGTGCGAAGTGTATGGCGGCGGATGTCACGGCTGTCTGATGAGCAGAGATCCCTA
CTGCGGCTGGGATCAGGGCAGATGCATCAGCATCTACAGCAGCGAGAGAAGCGTGCTGCAGAGCATCAAT
CCTGCCGAGCCACACAAAGAGTGCCCCAATCCTAAGCCTGACAAGGCCCCTCTGCAGAAAGTGTCTCTGG
CCCCTAACAGCCGGTACTACCTGAGCTGCCCCATGGAAAGCAGACACGCCACCTACAGCTGGCGGCACAA
AGAAAACGTGGAACAGTCCTGCGAGCCCGGCCACCAGTCTCCAAATTGCATCCTGTTCATCGAGAACCTG
ACAGCCCAGCAGTACGGCCACTACTTCTGCGAAGCCCAAGAGGGCAGCTACTTTAGAGAGGCCCAGCACT
GGCAGCTGCTGCCCGAGGATGGAATTATGGCCGAGCATCTGCTGGGACACGCCTGT
